>Addgene plasmid #44882 | pFA6a-link-yoTagRFP657-CaURA3 | depositor full sequence | sequence record 62128 | pFA6a-link-yoTagRFP657-CaURA3 sequence 4885 bps
GCGCCACTTCTAAATAAGCGAATTTCTTATGATTTATGATTTTTATTATTAAATAAGTTATAAAAAAAAT
AAGTGTATACAAATTTTAAAGTGACTCTTAGGTTTTAAAACGAAAATTCTTATTCTTGAGTAACTCTTTC
CTGTAGGTCAGGTTGCTTTCTCAGGTATAGTATGAGGTCGCTCTTATTGACCACACCTCTACCGGCAGAT
CCGCTAGGGATAACAGGGTAATATAGATCTGTTTAGCTTGCCTCGTCCCCGCCGGGTCACCCGGCCAGCG
ACATGGAGGCCCAGAATACCCTCCTTGACAGTCTTGACGTGCGCAGCTCAGGGGCATGATGTGACTGTCG
CCCGTACATTTAGCCCATACATCCCCATGTATAATCATTTGCATCCATACATTTTGATGGCCGCACGGCG
CGAAGCAAAAATTACGGCTCCTCGCTGCAGACCTGCGAGCAGGGAAACGCTCCCCTCACAGACGCGTTGA
ATTGTCCCCACGCCGCGCCCCTGTAGAGAAATATAAAAGGTTAGGATTTGCCACTGAGGTTCTTCTTTCA
TATACTTCCTTTTAAAATCTTGCTAGGATACAGTTCTCACATCACATCCGAACATAAACAACCATGACAG
TCAACACTAAGACCTATAGTGAGAGAGCAGAAACTCATGCCTCACCAGTAGCACAGCGATTATTTCGATT
AATGGAACTGAAGAAAACCAATTTATGTGCATCAATTGACGTTGATACCACTAAGGAATTCCTTGAATTA
ATTGATAAATTAGGTCCTTATGTATGCTTAATCAAGACTCATATTGATATAATCAATGATTTTTCCTATG
AATCCACTATTGAACCATTATTAGAACTTTCACGTAAACATCAATTTATGATTTTTGAAGATAGAAAATT
TGCTGATATTGGTAATACCGTAAAGAAACAATATATTGGTGGAGTTTATAAAATTAGTAGTTGGGCAGAT
ATTACCAATGCTCATGGTGTCACTGGGAATGGAGTGGTTGAAGGATTAAAACAGGGAGCTAAAGAAACCA
CCACCAACCAAGAGCCAAGAGGGTTATTGATGTTAGCTGAATTATCATCAGTGGGATCATTAGCATATGG
AGAATATTCTCAAAAAACTGTTGAAATTGCTAAATCCGATAAGGAATTTGTTATTGGATTTATTGCCCAA
CGTGATATGGGTGGCCAAGAAGAAGGATTTGATTGGCTTATTATGACACCTGGAGTTGGATTAGATGATA
AAGGTGATGGATTAGGACAACAATATAGAACTGTTGATGAAGTTGTTAGCACTGGAACTGATATTATCAT
TGTTGGTAGAGGATTGTTTGGTAAAGGAAGAGATCCAGATATTGAAGGTAAAAGGTATAGAAATGCTGGT
TGGAATGCTTATTTGAAAAAGACTGGCCAATTATAATCAGTACTGACAATAAAAAGATTCTTGTTTTCAA
GAACTTGTCATTTGTATAGTTTTTTTATATTGTAGTTGTTCTATTTTAATCAAATGTTAGCGTGATTTAT
ATTTTTTTTCGCCTCGACATCATCTGCCCAGATGCGAAGTTAAGTGCGCAGAAAGTAATATCATGCGTCA
ATCGTATGTGAATGCTGGTCGCTATACTGCTGTCGATTCGATACTAACGCCGCCATCCAGTGTCGAAAAC
GAGCTCGAATTCATCGATGATATCAGATCCACTAGTGGCCTATGCGGCCGCGGATCTGCCGGTCTCCCTA
TAGTGAGTCGTATTAATTTCGATAAGCCAGGTTAACCTGCATTAATGAATCGGCCAACGCGCGGGGAGAG
GCGGTTTGCGTATTGGGCGCTCTTCCGCTTCCTCGCTCACTGACTCGCTGCGCTCGGTCGTTCGGCTGCG
GCGAGCGGTATCAGCTCACTCAAAGGCGGTAATACGGTTATCCACAGAATCAGGGGATAACGCAGGAAAG
AACATGTGAGCAAAAGGCCAGCAAAAGGCCAGGAACCGTAAAAAGGCCGCGTTGCTGGCGTTTTTCCATA
GGCTCCGCCCCCCTGACGAGCATCACAAAAATCGACGCTCAAGTCAGAGGTGGCGAAACCCGACAGGACT
ATAAAGATACCAGGCGTTTCCCCCTGGAAGCTCCCTCGTGCGCTCTCCTGTTCCGACCCTGCCGCTTACC
GGATACCTGTCCGCCTTTCTCCCTTCGGGAAGCGTGGCGCTTTCTCAATGCTCACGCTGTAGGTATCTCA
GTTCGGTGTAGGTCGTTCGCTCCAAGCTGGGCTGTGTGCACGAACCCCCCGTTCAGCCCGACCGCTGCGC
CTTATCCGGTAACTATCGTCTTGAGTCCAACCCGGTAAGACACGACTTATCGCCACTGGCAGCAGCCACT
GGTAACAGGATTAGCAGAGCGAGGTATGTAGGCGGTGCTACAGAGTTCTTGAAGTGGTGGCCTAACTACG
GCTACACTAGAAGGACAGTATTTGGTATCTGCGCTCTGCTGAAGCCAGTTACCTTCGGAAAAAGAGTTGG
TAGCTCTTGATCCGGCAAACAAACCACCGCTGGTAGCGGTGGTTTTTTTGTTTGCAAGCAGCAGATTACG
CGCAGAAAAAAAGGATCTCAAGAAGATCCTTTGATCTTTTCTACGGGGTCTGACGCTCAGTGGAACGAAA
ACTCACGTTAAGGGATTTTGGTCATGAGATTATCAAAAAGGATCTTCACCTAGATCCTTTTAAATTAAAA
ATGAAGTTTTAAATCAATCTAAAGTATATATGAGTAAACTTGGTCTGACAGTTACCAATGCTTAATCAGT
GAGGCACCTATCTCAGCGATCTGTCTATTTCGTTCATCCATAGTTGCCTGACTCCCCGTCGTGTAGATAA
CTACGATACGGGAGGGCTTACCATCTGGCCCCAGTGCTGCAATGATACCGCGAGACCCACGCTCACCGGC
TCCAGATTTATCAGCAATAAACCAGCCAGCCGGAAGGGCCGAGCGCAGAAGTGGTCCTGCAACTTTATCC
GCCTCCATCCAGTCTATTAATTGTTGCCGGGAAGCTAGAGTAAGTAGTTCGCCAGTTAATAGTTTGCGCA
ACGTTGTTGCCATTGCTACAGGCATCGTGGTGTCACGCTCGTCGTTTGGTATGGCTTCATTCAGCTCCGG
TTCCCAACGATCAAGGCGAGTTACATGATCCCCCATGTTGTGCAAAAAAGCGGTTAGCTCCTTCGGTCCT
CCGATCGTTGTCAGAAGTAAGTTGGCCGCAGTGTTATCACTCATGGTTATGGCAGCACTGCATAATTCTC
TTACTGTCATGCCATCCGTAAGATGCTTTTCTGTGACTGGTGAGTACTCAACCAAGTCATTCTGAGAATA
GTGTATGCGGCGACCGAGTTGCTCTTGCCCGGCGTCAATACGGGATAATACCGCGCCACATAGCAGAACT
TTAAAAGTGCTCATCATTGGAAAACGTTCTTCGGGGCGAAAACTCTCAAGGATCTTACCGCTGTTGAGAT
CCAGTTCGATGTAACCCACTCGTGCACCCAACTGATCTTCAGCATCTTTTACTTTCACCAGCGTTTCTGG
GTGAGCAAAAACAGGAAGGCAAAATGCCGCAAAAAAGGGAATAAGGGCGACACGGAAATGTTGAATACTC
ATACTCTTCCTTTTTCAATATTATTGAAGCATTTATCAGGGTTATTGTCTCATGAGCGGATACATATTTG
AATGTATTTAGAAAAATAAACAAATAGGGGTTCCGCGCACATTTCCCCGAAAAGTGCCACCTGACGTCTA
AGAAACCATTATTATCATGACATTAACCTATAAAAATAGGCGTATCACGAGGCCCTTTCGTCTCGCGCGT
TTCGGTGATGACGGTGAAAACCTCTGACACATGCAGCTCCCGGAGACGGTCACAGCTTGTCTGTAAGCGG
ATGCCGGGAGCAGACAAGCCCGTCAGGGCGCGTCAGCGGGTGTTGGCGGGTGTCGGGGCTGGCTTAACTA
TGCGGCATCAGAGCAGATTGTACTGAGAGTGCACCATATGGACATATTGTCGTTAGAACGCGGCTACAAT
TAATACATAACCTTATGTATCATACACATACGATTTAGGTGACACTATAGAACGCGGCCGCCAGCTGAAG
CTTCGTACGCTGCAGGTCGACGGATCGGTGACGGTGCTGGTTTAATTAACATGAGCGAATTGATCACAGA
AAATATGCACATGAAGTTGTATATGGAGGGAACCGTCAATAACCATCATTTCAAATGCACTTCTGAAGGT
GAGGGCAAACCTTACGAAGGGACCCAAACACAGAGAATTAAGGTAGTAGAAGGGGGTCCACTGCCATTTG
CCTTTGACATCCTAGCAACATCCTTCATGTACGGTTCCCACACATTCATAAACCACACTCAAGGAATACC
AGACTTTTGGAAGCAGAGTTTTCCAGAAGGTTTTACGTGGGAAAGAGTTACTACTTACGAGGACGGTGGT
GTATTAACAGCCACACAAGATACATCATTACAAGATGGTTGTCTGATCTACAACGTTAAAATCAGAGGTG
TTAACTTTCCTTCAAATGGGCCAGTTATGCAAAAGAAAACTTTAGGCTGGGAGGCCCATACTGAAATGCT
TTACCCAGCAGATGGCGGCTTGGAAGGCAGGACGGCTTTGGCTTTAAAGCTAGTTGGTGGAGGACATTTG
ATTTGTAATTTCAAAACAACTTACAGAAGCAAAAAGCCTGCTAAAAATCTTAAGATGCCAGGAGTGTACT
ATGTCGATTACAGATTGGAACGTATTAAAGAGGCTGATAAGGAAACCTATGTGGAACAACATGAAGTGGC
AGTCGCGAGATATTGTGATCTTCCTTCTAAACTAGGTCATAAACTCAATTAAGGC
Features (pLannotate 1.2.2; 13 found; start..end, strand, type, name):
     18..205     +  terminator     ADH1 terminator: S. cerevisiae ADH1; transcription terminator for the S. cerevisiae alcohol dehydrogenase 1 (ADH1) gene
    280..623     +  promoter       TEF promoter: Ashbya gossypii TEF promoter
    642..1430    +  CDS            URA3: PYRF_YEAST - Experimental evidence at protein level: Swiss-Prot protein existence level 1. From Saccharomyces cerevisiae (strain ATCC 204508 / S288c) (Baker's yeast).
   1442..1639    +  terminator     TEF terminator: Ashbya gossypii TEF terminator
   1747..1765    -  promoter       T7 promoter: promoter for bacteriophage T7 RNA polymerase
   1787..1840    -  CDS            lacI (fragment): lac repressor; lacI; The lac repressor binds to the lac operator to inhibit transcription in E. coli. This inhibition can be relieved by adding lactose or isopropyl-β-D-thiogalactopyranoside (IPTG).
   2023..2611    -  rep_origin     ori: high-copy-number ColE1/pMB1/pBR322/pUC origin of replication
   2782..3642    -  CDS            AmpR: β-lactamase; bla; confers resistance to ampicillin, carbenicillin, and related antibiotics
   3643..3747    -  promoter       AmpR promoter: bla
   3842..3877    +  CDS            rop (fragment): Rop protein, which maintains plasmids at low copy number; rop
   3979..4030    +  misc_feature   bom (fragment): basis of mobility region from pBR322
   4093..4111    +  promoter       SP6 promoter: promoter for bacteriophage SP6 RNA polymerase
   4181..4879    +  CDS            TagRFP657: TagRFP657 is a basic (constitutively fluorescent) far red fluorescent protein published in 2010, derived from Entacmaea quadricolor. It has low acid sensitivity.
