[The description below was written by a language model from this plasmid's Addgene catalogue record and pLannotate feature annotations shown in this document.]
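Description:
pFA6a-link-yoTagRFP657-CaURA3 is a yeast tagging vector built on the pFA6a backbone. It is designed as a template for creating chromosomal gene fusions to a far-red fluorescent protein in Saccharomyces cerevisiae, not as an autonomously replicating yeast expression plasmid. No yeast origin or centromere is annotated. In E. coli it is maintained through a high-copy ColE1/pUC-type origin and selected with ampicillin via the β-lactamase gene and its native promoter. Short rop, bom and lacI fragments are backbone remnants, and the SP6 and T7 promoters flank the cassette region.

The payload is a compact tagging module. A yeast codon-optimized TagRFP657 coding sequence, a constitutively fluorescent far-red protein derived from Entacmaea quadricolor, lies downstream of the SP6 promoter. The "link" in the name implies a linker preceding it, although no linker is separately annotated. No yeast promoter is annotated upstream of the fluorescent protein, which fits a design in which expression comes from the tagged gene's own promoter after in-frame integration. On the circular map the reading frame runs directly into the S. cerevisiae ADH1 terminator, which ends the fusion transcript. Next comes the selection marker, a URA3 gene driven by the Ashbya gossypii TEF promoter and closed by the TEF terminator. The annotation tool matched this ORF to S. cerevisiae URA3, but the plasmid name and purpose identify it as CaURA3. It complements uracil auxotrophy in ura3 strains.

Cassettes of this family are typically amplified by PCR with primers carrying homology to the target locus and integrated by homologous recombination. This yields endogenously expressed fusions for fluorescence microscopy. The plasmid belongs to a series of improved blue, green and red yeast tagging vectors.
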