Addgene plasmid #44882: pFA6a-link-yoTagRFP657-CaURA3
Purpose: Yeast tagging vector to create gene fusion with yeast optimized TagRFP657 with CaUra3 selection
Depositing lab: Wendell Lim & Kurt Thorn. Depositing organization: University of California, San Francisco (UCSF). Publication: Improved Blue, Green, and Red Fluorescent Protein Tagging Vectors for S. cerevisiae. Lee S, Lim WA, Thorn KS. PLoS One. 2013 Jul 2;8(7):e67902. doi: 10.1371/journal.pone.0067902. Print 2013. PubMed 23844123.
Backbone
  Vector backbone: pFA6a
  Vector type: Yeast Expression
  Selectable markers: URA3
Growth in bacteria
  Bacterial resistance: Ampicillin, 100 μg/mL
  Growth temperature: 37°C
  Growth strain: DH5alpha
  Copy number: Unknown
Gene/Insert
  Gene/Insert name: yoTagRFP657 (alt name: Yeast Optimized TagRFP657)
  Species: Synthetic
Terms and licenses: Academic/Nonprofit Terms; Industry Terms: Not Available to Industry
Depositor comments: This vector is derived from the sequences published in “Optimized cassettes for fluorescent protein tagging in Saccharomyces cerevisiae.” Sheff MA, Thorn KS. Yeast. 2004 Jun;21(8):661-70. These plasmids were generated with funding from an NIGMS Systems Biology Center grant, number P50 GM081879. Please acknowledge this grant if you use these plasmids.
How to cite: pFA6a-link-yoTagRFP657-CaURA3 was a gift from Wendell Lim & Kurt Thorn (Addgene plasmid # 44882 ; http://n2t.net/addgene:44882 ; RRID:Addgene_44882)
