>Addgene plasmid #44882 | pFA6a-link-yoTagRFP657-CaURA3 | addgene partial sequence | sequence record 72522 | Sp6 5'-ATTTAGGTGACACTATAG-3'
AGGTCGACGGATCGGTGACGGTGCTGGTTTAATTAACATGAGCGAATTGATCACAGAAAATATGCACATG
AAGTTGTATATGGAGGGAACCGTCAATAACCATCATTTCAAATGCACTTCTGAAGGTGAGGGCAAACCTT
ACGAAGGGACCCAAACACAGAGAATTAAGGTAGTAGAAGGGGGTCCACTGCCATTTGCCTTTGACATCCT
AGCAACATCCTTCATGTACGGTTCCCACACATTCATAAACCACACTCAAGGAATACCAGACTTTTGGAAG
CAGAGTTTTCCAGAAGGTTTTACGTGGGAAAGAGTTACTACTTACGAGGACGGTGGTGTATTAACAGCCA
CACAAGATACATCATTACAAGATGGTTGTCTGATCTACAACGTTAAAATCAGAGGTGTTAACTTTCCTTC
AAATGGGCCAGTTATGCAAAAGAAAACTTTAGGCTGGGAGGCCCATACTGAAATGCTTTACCCAGCAGAT
GGCGGCTTGGAAGGCAGGACGGCTTTGGCTTTAAAGCTAGTTGGTGGAGGACATTTGATTTGTAATTTCA
AAACAACTTACAGAAGCAAAAAGCCTGCTAAAAATCTTAAGATGCCAGGAGTGTACTATGTCGATTACAG
ATTGGAACGTATTAAAGAGGCTGATAAGGAAACCTATGTGGAACAACATGAAGTGGCAGTCGCGAGATAT
TGTGATCTTCCTTCTAAACTAGGTCATAAACTCAATTAAGGCGCGCCACTTCTAAATAAGCGAATTTCTT
ATGATTTATGATTTTTATTATTAA
