>Addgene plasmid #44882 | pFA6a-link-yoTagRFP657-CaURA3 | addgene partial sequence | sequence record 72638 | T7 5'-TAATACGACTCACTATAGGG-3'
GGATCTGATATCATCGATGAATTCGAGCTCGTTTTCGACACTGGATGGCGGCGTTAGTATCGAATCGACA
GCAGTATAGCGACCAGCATTCACATACGATTGACGCATGATATTACTTTCTGCGCACTTAACTTCGCATC
TGGGCAGATGATGTCGAGGCGAAAAAAAATATAAATCACGCTAACATTTGATTAAAATAGAACAACTACA
ATATAAAAAAACTATACAAATGACAAGTTCTTGAAAACAAGAATCTTTTTATTGTCAGTACTGATTATAA
TTGGCCAGTCTTTTTCAAATAAGCATTCCAACCAGCATCTCTATACCTTTTACCTTCAATATCTGGATCT
CTTCCTTTACCAAACAATCCTCTACCAACAATGATAATATCAGTTCCAGTGCTAACAACTTCATCAACAG
TTCTATATTGTTGTCCTAATCCATCACCTTTATCATCTAATCCAACTCCAGGTGTCATAATAAGCCAATC
AAATCCTTCTTCTTGTCCACCCATATCACGTTGGGCAATAAATCCAATAACAAATTCCTTATCGGATTTA
GCAATTTCAACAGTTTTTTGAGAATATTCTCCATATGCTAATGATCCCACTGATGATAATTCAGCTAACA
TCAATAACCCTCTTGGCTCTTGGTTGGTGGTGGTTTCTTTAGCTCCCTGTTTTAATCCTTCAACTACTCC
ATTCCCAGTGACACCATGAGCATTAGTAATATCTGCCCAACTACTAATTTTATAAACTCCACCAATATAT
TGTTTCTTCACGGTATTACCAATATCAGCAAATTTTCTATCTTCAAAAATCATA
